>Addgene plasmid #123763 | MTK3a_010 | addgene full sequence | sequence record 249006 | Addgene NGS Result
GTGAGTTTTCGTTCCACTGAGCGTCAGACCCCGTAGAAAAGATCAAAGGATCTTCTTGAGATCCTTTTTT
TCTGCGCGTAATCTGCTGCTTGCAAACAAAAAAACCACCGCTACCAGCGGTGGTTTGTTTGCCGGATCAA
GAGCTACCAACTCTTTTTCCGAAGGTAACTGGCTTCAGCAGAGCGCAGATACCAAATACTGTTCTTCTAG
TGTAGCCGTAGTTAGGCCACCACTTCAAGAACTCTGTAGCACCGCCTACATACCTCGCTCTGCTAATCCT
GTTACCAGTGGCTGCTGCCAGTGGCGATAAGTCGTGTCTTACCGGGTTGGACTCAAGACGATAGTTACCG
GATAAGGCGCAGCGGTCGGGCTGAACGGGGGGTTCGTGCACACAGCCCAGCTTGGAGCGAACGACCTACA
CCGAACTGAGATACCTACAGCGTGAGCTATGAGAAAGCGCCACGCTTCCCGAAGGGAGAAAGGCGGACAG
GTATCCGGTAAGCGGCAGGGTCGGAACAGGAGAGCGCACGAGGGAGCTTCCAGGGGGAAACGCCTGGTAT
CTTTATAGTCCTGTCGGGTTTCGCCACCTCTGACTTGAGCGTCGATTTTTGTGATGCTCGTCAGGGGGGC
GGAGCCTATGGAAAAACGCCAGCAACGCGGCCTTTTTACGGTTCCTGGCCTTTTGCTGGCCTTTTGCTCA
CATGTTCTTTCCTGCGTTATCCCCTGATTCTGTGGATAACCGTAGTCGGTCTCATATGGCCCCAACTGGG
GTAACCTTTGAGTTCTCTCAGTTGGGGGGTTCTTGAGACCAGACCAATAAAAAACGCCCGGCGGCAACCG
AGCGTTCTGAACAAATCCAGATGGAGTTCTGAGGTCATTACTGGATCTATCAACAGGAGTCCAAGCGAGC
TCGATATCAAATTACGCCCCGCCCTGCCACTCATCGCAGTACTGTTGTAATTCATTAAGCATTCTGCCGA
CATGGAAGCCATCACAAACGGCATGATGAACCTGAATCGCCAGCGGCATCAGCACCTTGTCGCCTTGCGT
ATAATATTTGCCCATGGTGAAAACGGGGGCGAAGAAGTTGTCCATATTGGCCACGTTTAAATCAAAACTG
GTGAAACTCACCCAGGGATTGGCTGAAACGAAAAACATATTCTCAATAAACCCTTTAGGGAAATAGGCCA
GGTTTTCACCGTAACACGCCACATCTTGCGAATATATGTGTAGAAACTGCCGGAAATCGTCGTGGTATTC
ACTCCAGAGCGATGAAAACGTTTCAGTTTGCTCATGGAAAACGGTGTAACAAGGGTGAACACTATCCCAT
ATCACCAGCTCACCGTCTTTCATTGCCATACGAAATTCCGGATGAGCATTCATCAGGCGGGCAAGAATGT
GAATAAAGGCCGGATAAAACTTGTGCTTATTTTTCTTTACGGTCTTTAAAAAGGCCGTAATATCCAGCTG
AACGGTCTGGTTATAGGTACATTGAGCAACTGACTGAAATGCCTCAAAATGTTCTTTACGATGCCATTGG
GATATATCAACGGTGGTATATCCAGTGATTTTTTTCTCCATTTTAGCTTCCTTAGCTCCTGAAAATCTCG
ATAACTCAAAAAATACGCCCGGTAGTGATCTTATTTCATTATGGTGAAAGTTGGAACCTCTTACGTGCCC
GATCAATCATGACCAAAATCCCTTAAC
Features (pLannotate 1.2.2; 5 found; start..end, strand, type, name):
     56..644     +  rep_origin     ori: high-copy-number ColE1/pMB1/pBR322/pUC origin of replication
    759..798     +  protein_bind   phage φC31 attP (fragment): attachment site of phage φC31 phage φC31 integrase
    817..851     -  terminator     lambda t0 terminator: minimal transcription terminator from phage lambda (Scholtissek and Grosse, 1987)
    925..1581    -  CDS            cat: CAT_ECOLX - Experimental evidence at protein level: Swiss-Prot protein existence level 1. This enzyme is an effector of chloramphenicol resistance in bacteria. From Escherichia coli. This protein is used as a marker in many commonly used cloning vectors, such as pACYC184.
   1582..1679    -  promoter       cat promoter: promoter of the E. coli cat gene encoding chloramphenicol acetyltransferase
