[The description below was written by a language model from this plasmid's Addgene catalogue record and pLannotate feature annotations shown in this document.]
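Description:
MTK3a_010 is a small part-storage plasmid (about 1.7 kb) from the Mammalian Toolkit (MTK), a hierarchical modular cloning system for assembling genetic circuits for mammalian cells. It is built on the MTK0_027 part-entry backbone and, although catalogued under mammalian expression, it carries no mammalian promoter, terminator or selection marker of its own. It serves as a bacterial carrier for a single standardized part. Propagation in E. coli relies on a high-copy ColE1/pUC-type origin, and selection is by chloramphenicol through a cat gene driven by its native cat promoter. A lambda t0 terminator sits between the resistance cassette and the part position.

The payload is a synthetic phage φC31 attP attachment site, annotated as a roughly 40 bp fragment, which is the sequence recognized by φC31 integrase for unidirectional recombination with a partner attB site. It was inserted through BsmBI sites that were destroyed during cloning, as is typical when a part is domesticated into an entry vector. The part is formatted as Type 3a, the position the depositor describes as used for N-terminal coding sequences, so in a later assembly it would sit directly downstream of a promoter part and upstream of a following coding part. This would allow an integrase target site to be built into a transcription unit, for example as a landing pad or a recombinase-responsive element, but the record does not state a specific application beyond use as an MTK part. The feature table does not annotate the flanking assembly sites or overhangs.
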