Addgene plasmid #123763: MTK3a_010
Purpose: Encodes Phi31 attP site as a Type 3a part to be used in the MTK system
Depositing lab: Hana El-Samad. Depositing organization: University of California, San Francisco (UCSF). Publication: A Toolkit for Rapid Modular Construction of Biological Circuits in Mammalian Cells. Fonseca JP, Bonny AR, Kumar GR, Ng AH, Town J, Wu QC, Aslankoohi E, Chen SY, Dods G, Harrigan P, Osimiri LC, Kistler AL, El-Samad H. ACS Synth Biol. 2019 Nov 15;8(11):2593-2606. doi: 10.1021/acssynbio.9b00322. Epub 2019 Nov 5. PubMed 31686495.
Backbone
  Vector backbone: MTK0_027
  Vector type: Mammalian Expression
Growth in bacteria
  Bacterial resistance: Chloramphenicol, 25 μg/mL
  Growth temperature: 37°C
  Growth strain: DH5alpha
  Copy number: Unknown
Gene/Insert
  Gene/Insert name: attP (PhiC31)
  Species: Synthetic
  Cloning method: Restriction Enzyme; 5′ cloning site BsmBI (destroyed during cloning); 3′ cloning site BsmBI (destroyed during cloning)
Terms and licenses: Academic/Nonprofit Terms; Industry Terms: Not Available to Industry
Depositor comments: Type 3a parts are used for N-terminal coding sequences in the MTK system Please visit https://www.biorxiv.org/content/10.1101/506188v2 for BioRxiv preprint
How to cite: MTK3a_010 was a gift from Hana El-Samad (Addgene plasmid # 123763 ; http://n2t.net/addgene:123763 ; RRID:Addgene_123763)
